>Addgene plasmid #1853 | Rictor_1 shRNA | addgene full sequence | sequence record 105995 | Addgene NGS Result
TTCGGCCTATTGGTTAAAAAATGAGCTGATTTAACAAAAATTTAACGCGAATTTTAACAAAATATTAACG
CTTACAATTTAGGTGGCACTTTTCGGGGAAATGTGCGCGGAACCCCTATTTGTTTATTTTTCTAAATACA
TTCAAATATGTATCCGCTCATGAGACAATAACCCTGATAAATGCTTCAATAATATTGAAAAAGGAAGAGT
ATGAGTATTCAACATTTCCGTGTCGCCCTTATTCCCTTTTTTGCGGCATTTTGCCTTCCTGTTTTTGCTC
ACCCAGAAACGCTGGTGAAAGTAAAAGATGCTGAAGATCAGTTGGGTGCACGAGTGGGTTACATCGAACT
GGATCTCAACAGCGGTAAGATCCTTGAGAGTTTTCGCCCCGAAGAACGTTTTCCAATGATGAGCACTTTT
AAAGTTCTGCTATGTGGCGCGGTATTATCCCGTATTGACGCCGGGCAAGAGCAACTCGGTCGCCGCATAC
ACTATTCTCAGAATGACTTGGTTGAGTACTCACCAGTCACAGAAAAGCATCTTACGGATGGCATGACAGT
AAGAGAATTATGCAGTGCTGCCATAACCATGAGTGATAACACTGCGGCCAACTTACTTCTGACAACGATC
GGAGGACCGAAGGAGCTAACCGCTTTTTTGCACAACATGGGGGATCATGTAACTCGCCTTGATCGTTGGG
AACCGGAGCTGAATGAAGCCATACCAAACGACGAGCGTGACACCACGATGCCTGTAGCAATGGCAACAAC
GTTGCGCAAACTATTAACTGGCGAACTACTTACTCTAGCTTCCCGGCAACAATTAATAGACTGGATGGAG
GCGGATAAAGTTGCAGGACCACTTCTGCGCTCGGCCCTTCCGGCTGGCTGGTTTATTGCTGATAAATCTG
GAGCCGGTGAGCGTGGGTCTCGCGGTATCATTGCAGCACTGGGGCCAGATGGTAAGCCCTCCCGTATCGT
AGTTATCTACACGACGGGGAGTCAGGCAACTATGGATGAACGAAATAGACAGATCGCTGAGATAGGTGCC
TCACTGATTAAGCATTGGTAACTGTCAGACCAAGTTTACTCATATATACTTTAGATTGATTTAAAACTTC
ATTTTTAATTTAAAAGGATCTAGGTGAAGATCCTTTTTGATAATCTCATGACCAAAATCCCTTAACGTGA
GTTTTCGTTCCACTGAGCGTCAGACCCCGTAGAAAAGATCAAAGGATCTTCTTGAGATCCTTTTTTTCTG
CGCGTAATCTGCTGCTTGCAAACAAAAAAACCACCGCTACCAGCGGTGGTTTGTTTGCCGGATCAAGAGC
TACCAACTCTTTTTCCGAAGGTAACTGGCTTCAGCAGAGCGCAGATACCAAATACTGTTCTTCTAGTGTA
GCCGTAGTTAGGCCACCACTTCAAGAACTCTGTAGCACCGCCTACATACCTCGCTCTGCTAATCCTGTTA
CCAGTGGCTGCTGCCAGTGGCGATAAGTCGTGTCTTACCGGGTTGGACTCAAGACGATAGTTACCGGATA
AGGCGCAGCGGTCGGGCTGAACGGGGGGTTCGTGCACACAGCCCAGCTTGGAGCGAACGACCTACACCGA
ACTGAGATACCTACAGCGTGAGCTATGAGAAAGCGCCACGCTTCCCGAAGGGAGAAAGGCGGACAGGTAT
CCGGTAAGCGGCAGGGTCGGAACAGGAGAGCGCACGAGGGAGCTTCCAGGGGGAAACGCCTGGTATCTTT
ATAGTCCTGTCGGGTTTCGCCACCTCTGACTTGAGCGTCGATTTTTGTGATGCTCGTCAGGGGGGCGGAG
CCTATGGAAAAACGCCAGCAACGCGGCCTTTTTACGGTTCCTGGCCTTTTGCTGGCCTTTTGCTCACATG
TTCTTTCCTGCGTTATCCCCTGATTCTGTGGATAACCGTATTACCGCCTTTGAGTGAGCTGATACCGCTC
GCCGCAGCCGAACGACCGAGCGCAGCGAGTCAGTGAGCGAGGAAGCGGAAGAGCGCCCAATACGCAAACC
GCCTCTCCCCGCGCGTTGGCCGATTCATTAATGCAGCTGGCACGACAGGTTTCCCGACTGGAAAGCGGGC
AGTGAGCGCAACGCAATTAATGTGAGTTAGCTCACTCATTAGGCACCCCAGGCTTTACACTTTATGCTTC
CGGCTCGTATGTTGTGTGGAATTGTGAGCGGATAACAATTTCACACAGGAAACAGCTATGACCATGATTA
CGCCAAGCGCGCAATTAACCCTCACTAAAGGGAACAAAAGCTGGAGCTGCAAGCTTAATGTAGTCTTATG
CAATACTCTTGTAGTCTTGCAACATGGTAACGATGAGTTAGCAACATGCCTTACAAGGAGAGAAAAAGCA
CCGTGCATGCCGATTGGTGGAAGTAAGGTGGTACGATCGTGCCTTATTAGGAAGGCAACAGACGGGTCTG
ACATGGATTGGACGAACCACTGAATTGCCGCATTGCAGAGATATTGTATTTAAGTGCCTAGCTCGATACA
TAAACGGGTCTCTCTGGTTAGACCAGATCTGAGCCTGGGAGCTCTCTGGCTAACTAGGGAACCCACTGCT
TAAGCCTCAATAAAGCTTGCCTTGAGTGCTTCAAGTAGTGTGTGCCCGTCTGTTGTGTGACTCTGGTAAC
TAGAGATCCCTCAGACCCTTTTAGTCAGTGTGGAAAATCTCTAGCAGTGGCGCCCGAACAGGGACTTGAA
AGCGAAAGGGAAACCAGAGGAGCTCTCTCGACGCAGGACTCGGCTTGCTGAAGCGCGCACGGCAAGAGGC
GAGGGGCGGCGACTGGTGAGTACGCCAAAAATTTTGACTAGCGGAGGCTAGAAGGAGAGAGATGGGTGCG
AGAGCGTCAGTATTAAGCGGGGGAGAATTAGATCGCGATGGGAAAAAATTCGGTTAAGGCCAGGGGGAAA
GAAAAAATATAAATTAAAACATATAGTATGGGCAAGCAGGGAGCTAGAACGATTCGCAGTTAATCCTGGC
CTGTTAGAAACATCAGAAGGCTGTAGACAAATACTGGGACAGCTACAACCATCCCTTCAGACAGGATCAG
AAGAACTTAGATCATTATATAATACAGTAGCAACCCTCTATTGTGTGCATCAAAGGATAGAGATAAAAGA
CACCAAGGAAGCTTTAGACAAGATAGAGGAAGAGCAAAACAAAAGTAAGACCACCGCACAGCAAGCGGCC
GCTGATCTTCAGACCTGGAGGAGGAGATATGAGGGACAATTGGAGAAGTGAATTATATAAATATAAAGTA
GTAAAAATTGAACCATTAGGAGTAGCACCCACCAAGGCAAAGAGAAGAGTGGTGCAGAGAGAAAAAAGAG
CAGTGGGAATAGGAGCTTTGTTCCTTGGGTTCTTGGGAGCAGCAGGAAGCACTATGGGCGCAGCGTCAAT
GACGCTGACGGTACAGGCCAGACAATTATTGTCTGGTATAGTGCAGCAGCAGAACAATTTGCTGAGGGCT
ATTGAGGCGCAACAGCATCTGTTGCAACTCACAGTCTGGGGCATCAAGCAGCTCCAGGCAAGAATCCTGG
CTGTGGAAAGATACCTAAAGGATCAACAGCTCCTGGGGATTTGGGGTTGCTCTGGAAAACTCATTTGCAC
CACTGCTGTGCCTTGGAATGCTAGTTGGAGTAATAAATCTCTGGAACAGATTTGGAATCACACGACCTGG
ATGGAGTGGGACAGAGAAATTAACAATTACACAAGCTTAATACACTCCTTAATTGAAGAATCGCAAAACC
AGCAAGAAAAGAATGAACAAGAATTAGATAAATGGGCAAGTTTGTGGAATTGGTTTAACATAACAAATTG
GCTGTGGTATATAAAATTATTCATAATGATAGTAGGAGGCTTGGTAGGTTTAAGAATAGTTTTTGCTGTA
CTTTCTATAGTGAATAGAGTTAGGCAGGGATATTCACCATTATCGTTTCAGACCCACCTCCCAACCCCGA
GGGGACCCGACAGGCCCGAAGGAATAGAAGAAGAAGGTGGAGAGAGAGACAGAGACAGATCCATTCGATT
AGTGAACGGATCTCGACGGTATCGATCACGAGACTAGCCTCGAGCGGCCGCCCCCTTCACCGAGGGCCTA
TTTCCCATGATTCCTTCATATTTGCATATACGATACAAGGCTGTTAGAGAGATAATTGGAATTAATTTGA
CTGTAAACACAAAGATATTAGTACAAAATACGTGACGTAGAAAGTAATAATTTCTTGGGTAGTTTGCAGT
TTTAAAATTATGTTTTAAAATGGACTATCATATGCTTACCGTAACTTGAAAGTATTTCGATTTCTTGGCT
TTATATATCTTGTGGAAAGGACGAAACACCGGTACTTGTGAAGAATCGTATCTTCTCGAGAAGATACGAT
TCTTCACAAGTTTTTTGAATTCTCGACCTCGAGACAAATGGCAGTATTCATCCACAATTTTAAAAGAAAA
GGGGGGATTGGGGGGTACAGTGCAGGGGAAAGAATAGTAGACATAATAGCAACAGACATACAAACTAAAG
AATTACAAAAACAAATTACAAAAATTCAAAATTTTCGGGTTTATTACAGGGACAGCAGAGATCCACTTTG
GCCGCGGCTCGAGGGGGTTGGGGTTGCGCCTTTTCCAAGGCAGCCCTGGGTTTGCGCAGGGACGCGGCTG
CTCTGGGCGTGGTTCCGGGAAACGCAGCGGCGCCGACCCTGGGTCTCGCACATTCTTCACGTCCGTTCGC
AGCGTCACCCGGATCTTCGCCGCTACCCTTGTGGGCCCCCCGGCGACGCTTCCTGCTCCGCCCCTAAGTC
GGGAAGGTTCCTTGCGGTTCGCGGCGTGCCGGACGTGACAAACGGAAGCCGCACGTCTCACTAGTACCCT
CGCAGACGGACAGCGCCAGGGAGCAATGGCAGCGCGCCGACCGCGATGGGCTGTGGCCAATAGCGGCTGC
TCAGCAGGGCGCGCCGAGAGCAGCGGCCGGGAAGGGGCGGTGCGGGAGGCGGGGTGTGGGGCGGTAGTGT
GGGCCCTGTTCCTGCCCGCGCGGTGTTCCGCATTCTGCAAGCCTCCGGAGCGCACGTCGGCAGTCGGCTC
CCTCGTTGACCGAATCACCGACCTCTCTCCCCAGGGGGATCCACCGGAGCTTACCATGACCGAGTACAAG
CCCACGGTGCGCCTCGCCACCCGCGACGACGTCCCCAGGGCCGTACGCACCCTCGCCGCCGCGTTCGCCG
ACTACCCCGCCACGCGCCACACCGTCGATCCGGACCGCCACATCGAGCGGGTCACCGAGCTGCAAGAACT
CTTCCTCACGCGCGTCGGGCTCGACATCGGCAAGGTGTGGGTCGCGGACGACGGCGCCGCGGTGGCGGTC
TGGACCACGCCGGAGAGCGTCGAAGCGGGGGCGGTGTTCGCCGAGATCGGCCCGCGCATGGCCGAGTTGA
GCGGTTCCCGGCTGGCCGCGCAGCAACAGATGGAAGGCCTCCTGGCGCCGCACCGGCCCAAGGAGCCCGC
GTGGTTCCTGGCCACCGTCGGCGTCTCGCCCGACCACCAGGGCAAGGGTCTGGGCAGCGCCGTCGTGCTC
CCCGGAGTGGAGGCGGCCGAGCGCGCCGGGGTGCCCGCCTTCCTGGAGACCTCCGCGCCCCGCAACCTCC
CCTTCTACGAGCGGCTCGGCTTCACCGTCACCGCCGACGTCGAGGTGCCCGAAGGACCGCGCACCTGGTG
CATGACCCGCAAGCCCGGTGCCTGACGCCCGCCCCACGACCCGCAGCGCCCGACCGAAAGGAGCGCACGA
CCCCATGCATCGGTACCTTTAAGACCAATGACTTACAAGGCAGCTGTAGATCTTAGCCACTTTTTAAAAG
AAAAGGGGGGACTGGAAGGGCTAATTCACTCCCAACGAAGACAAGATCTGCTTTTTGCTTGTACTGGGTC
TCTCTGGTTAGACCAGATCTGAGCCTGGGAGCTCTCTGGCTAACTAGGGAACCCACTGCTTAAGCCTCAA
TAAAGCTTGCCTTGAGTGCTTCAAGTAGTGTGTGCCCGTCTGTTGTGTGACTCTGGTAACTAGAGATCCC
TCAGACCCTTTTAGTCAGTGTGGAAAATCTCTAGCAGTAGTAGTTCATGTCATCTTATTATTCAGTATTT
ATAACTTGCAAAGAAATGAATATCAGAGAGTGAGAGGAACTTGTTTATTGCAGCTTATAATGGTTACAAA
TAAAGCAATAGCATCACAAATTTCACAAATAAAGCATTTTTTTCACTGCATTCTAGTTGTGGTTTGTCCA
AACTCATCAATGTATCTTATCATGTCTGGCTCTAGCTATCCCGCCCCTAACTCCGCCCATCCCGCCCCTA
ACTCCGCCCAGTTCCGCCCATTCTCCGCCCCATGGCTGACTAATTTTTTTTATTTATGCAGAGGCCGAGG
CCGCCTCGGCCTCTGAGCTATTCCAGAAGTAGTGAGGAGGCTTTTTTGGAGGCCTAGGGACGTACCCAAT
TCGCCCTATAGTGAGTCGTATTACGCGCGCTCACTGGCCGTCGTTTTACAACGTCGTGACTGGGAAAACC
CTGGCGTTACCCAACTTAATCGCCTTGCAGCACATCCCCCTTTCGCCAGCTGGCGTAATAGCGAAGAGGC
CCGCACCGATCGCCCTTCCCAACAGTTGCGCAGCCTGAATGGCGAATGGG
[124 nt withheld, positions 6701-6824]
C
[91 nt withheld, positions 6826-6916]
A
[49 nt withheld, positions 6918-6966]
CCTTTGACGTTGGAGTCCACGTTCTTT
[37 nt withheld, positions 6994-7030]
ACCCTATCTCGGTCTATTCTTTTGATTTATAAGGGATTTTGCCGAT
Features (pLannotate 1.2.2; 25 found; start..end, strand, type, name):
    106..210     +  promoter       AmpR promoter: bla
    211..1071    +  CDS            AmpR: β-lactamase; bla; confers resistance to ampicillin, carbenicillin, and related antibiotics
   1242..1830    +  rep_origin     ori: high-copy-number ColE1/pMB1/pBR322/pUC origin of replication
   2013..2105    +  CDS            lacI (fragment): lac repressor; lacI; The lac repressor binds to the lac operator to inhibit transcription in E. coli. This inhibition can be relieved by adding lactose or isopropyl-β-D-thiogalactopyranoside (IPTG).
   2118..2139    +  protein_bind   CAP binding site: CAP binding activates transcription in the presence of cAMP. E. coli catabolite activator protein
   2154..2184    +  promoter       lac promoter: promoter for the E. coli lac operon
   2192..2208    +  protein_bind   lac operator: The lac repressor binds to the lac operator to inhibit transcription in E. coli. This inhibition can be relieved by adding lactose or isopropyl-β-D-thiogalactopyranoside (IPTG). lac repressor encoded by lacI
   2253..2271    +  promoter       T3 promoter: promoter for bacteriophage T3 RNA polymerase
   2299..2525    +  promoter       RSV promoter: Rous sarcoma virus enhancer/promoter
   2526..2706    +  LTR            5' LTR (truncated): truncated 5' long terminal repeat (LTR) from HIV-1
   2753..2878    +  misc_feature   HIV-1 Ψ: packaging signal of human immunodeficiency virus type 1
   2862..3225    +  CDS            HIV-1 gag (fragment): gag protein from human immunodeficiency virus 1; gag
   3371..3604    +  misc_feature   RRE: The Rev response element (RRE) of HIV-1 allows for Rev-dependent mRNA export from the nucleus to the cytoplasm.
   3972..4072    +  CDS            Rev (fragment): human immunodeficiency virus 1 (HIV-1) Rev protein; rev; enhances nuclear export of unspliced and incompletely spliced viral mRNAs
   4122..4362    +  promoter       U6 promoter: RNA polymerase III promoter for human U6 snRNA
   4468..4585    +  misc_feature   cPPT/CTS: central polypurine tract and central termination sequence of HIV-1
   4634..5144    +  promoter       hPGK promoter: human phosphoglycerate kinase 1 promoter
   5166..5765    +  CDS            PuroR: puromycin N-acetyltransferase; pac from Streptomyces alboniger; confers resistance to puromycin
   5808..5891    +  CDS            nef (fragment): NEF_HV1Z2 - Experimental evidence at protein level: Swiss-Prot protein existence level 1. Extracellular Nef protein targets CD4(+) T-lymphocytes for apoptosis by interacting with CXCR4 surface receptors. From Human immunodeficiency virus type 1 group M subtype D (isolate Z2/CDC-Z34) (HIV-1).
   5893..6126    +  LTR            3' LTR (ΔU3): self-inactivating 3' long terminal repeat (LTR) from HIV-1
   6198..6319    +  polyA_signal   SV40 poly(A) signal: SV40 polyadenylation signal
   6359..6494    +  rep_origin     SV40 ori: SV40 origin of replication
   6515..6533    -  promoter       T7 promoter: promoter for bacteriophage T7 RNA polymerase
   6541..6696    +  CDS            lacZα (fragment): LacZα fragment of β-galactosidase; lacZ fragment
   6701..53      +  rep_origin     f1 ori (across the origin) (sequence partly withheld): f1 bacteriophage origin of replication; arrow indicates direction of (+) strand synthesis
