[The description below was written by a language model from this plasmid's Addgene catalogue record and pLannotate feature annotations shown in this document.]
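Description:
Rictor_1 shRNA is a lentiviral RNAi plasmid built on the pLKO.1 backbone that carries a short hairpin directed against human RICTOR, the defining subunit of the rictor-mTOR complex. The roughly 60 bp hairpin oligonucleotide duplex was ligated between the AgeI and EcoRI sites (the AgeI site was destroyed in cloning), which places it directly downstream of the human U6 RNA polymerase III promoter. Transcription therefore yields a stem-loop RNA that the cell processes into siRNA to knock down RICTOR. The hairpin itself is not called as a feature in the annotation, but it corresponds to the gap between the U6 promoter and the cPPT/CTS element. The depositor notes that this plasmid is called Rictor_2 in the associated publication, so the naming differs between the repository and the paper.

The transfer cassette has a self-inactivating HIV-1 design. An RSV promoter fused to a truncated 5' LTR drives genomic RNA production in packaging cells, followed by the Ψ packaging signal with a gag fragment, the RRE for Rev-dependent export, the cPPT/CTS, and a ΔU3 3' LTR. A human PGK promoter drives puromycin N-acetyltransferase, allowing selection of transduced mammalian cells. Outside the LTRs are an SV40 poly(A) signal and SV40 origin, an f1 origin, leftover lac/lacZα and T3/T7 promoter elements, a high-copy ColE1/pUC-type origin, and the β-lactamase gene for ampicillin selection in E. coli. No viral structural or envelope genes are present, so virus is produced by co-transfection with separate packaging and VSV-G envelope plasmids, as the depositor recommends. The associated study examined Akt/PKB phosphorylation by the rictor-mTOR complex, consistent with use for stable RICTOR depletion in human cells.
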