Addgene plasmid #1853: Rictor_1 shRNA
Depositing lab: David Sabatini. Depositing organization: Whitehead Institute for Biomedical Research. Publication: Phosphorylation and regulation of Akt/PKB by the rictor-mTOR complex. Sarbassov DD, Guertin DA, Ali SM, Sabatini DM. Science 2005 Feb 18;307(5712):1098-101. 10.1126/science.1106148 PubMed 15718470.
Backbone
  Vector backbone: pLKO.1
  Backbone manufacturer: Stewart SA, RNA 2003 Apr; 9(4):493-501.
  Backbone size w/o insert (bp): 7032
  Vector type: Mammalian Expression, Lentiviral, RNAi
  Selectable markers: Puromycin
Growth in bacteria
  Bacterial resistance: Ampicillin, 100 μg/mL
  Growth temperature: 37°C
  Growth strain: XL10 Gold
  Growth instructions: XL10-Gold Ultracompetent Cells from Stratagene. 37oC.
  Copy number: Unknown
Gene/Insert
  Gene/Insert name: Rictor (alt names: shRNA Rictor; 25B Rictor_1)
  Species: H. sapiens (human)
  Insert size (bp): 60
  GenBank ID: NM_152756
  Entrez Gene: RICTOR (a.k.a. AVO3, PIA, hAVO3)
  Cloning method: Restriction Enzyme; 5′ cloning site AgeI (destroyed during cloning); 3′ cloning site EcoRI (not destroyed)
  Sequencing primers: 5′ LKO.1 5'
Terms and licenses: Academic/Nonprofit Terms; Industry Terms: Not Available to Industry
Depositor comments: This plasmid is referred to as Rictor_2 in the science paper. Sense: CCGGTACTTG TGAAGAATCG TATCTTCTCG AGAAGATACG ATTCTTCACA AGTTTTTTG. Antisense: AATTCAAAAA ACTTGTGAAG AATCGTATCT TCTCGAGAAG ATACGATTCT TCACAAGTA. For packaging, please use pCMV-dR8.2 dvpr (Addgene plasmid #8455) and pCMV-VSVG (Addgene plasmid #8454).
How to cite: Rictor_1 shRNA was a gift from David Sabatini (Addgene plasmid # 1853 ; http://n2t.net/addgene:1853 ; RRID:Addgene_1853)
