>Addgene plasmid #1853 | Rictor_1 shRNA | addgene partial sequence | sequence record 67168 | hU6-F 5'-GAGGGCCTATTTCCCATGATT-3'
TGCATATACGATACAAGGCTGTTAGAGAGATAATTGGAATTAATTTGACTGTAAACACAAAGATATTAGT
ACAAAATACGTGACGTAGAAAGTAATAATTTCTTGGGTAGTTTGCAGTTTTAAAATTATGTTTTAAAATG
GACTATCATATGCTTACCGTAACTTGAAAGTATTTCGATTTCTTGGCTTTATATATCTTGTGGAAAGGAC
GAAACACCGGTACTTGTGAAGAATCGTATCTTCTCGAGAAGATACGATTCTTCACAAGTTTTTTGAATTC
TCGACCTCGAGACAAATGGCAGTATTCATCCACAATTTTAAAAGAAAAGGGGGGATTGGGGGGTACAGTG
CAGGGGAAAGAATAGTAGACATAATAGCAACAGACATACAAACTAAAGAATTACAAAAACAAATTACAAA
AATTCAAAATTTTCGGGTTTATTACAGGGACAGCAGAGATCCACTTTGGCCGCGGCTCGAGGGGGTTGGG
GTTGCGCCTTTTCCAAGGCAGCCCTGGGTTTGCGCAGGGACGCGGCTGCTCTGGGCGTGGTTCCGGGAAA
CGCAGCGGCGCCGACCCTGGGTCTCGCACATTCTTCACGTCCGTTCGCAGCGTCACCCGGATCTTCGCCG
CTACCCTTGTGGGCCCCCCGGCGACGCTTCCTGCTCCGCCCCTAAGTCGGGAAGGTTCCTTGCGGTTCGC
GGCGTGCCGGACGTGACAAACGGAAGCCGCACGTCTCACTAGTACCCTCGCAGACGGACAGCGCCAGGGA
GCAATGGCAGCGCGCCGACCGCGATGGGCTGTGGCCAATAGCGGCTGCTCAGCAGGGCGCGCCGAGAGCA
GCGGCCGGGAAGGGGCGGTGCGGGAGGCGGGGTGTGGGGCGGTAGTGTGGGCCCTGTTCCTGCCCGCGCG
GTGTTCCGCATTCTGCAAGCCTCCGGAGCGCACGTCGGCAGTCGGCTCCCTCGTTGACCGAATCACCGAC
CTCTCTCCCCAGGGGGATCCACCGGAGCTTACCATGACCGAGTACAAGCCCACGGTGCGCCTCGCCACCC
GCGACGACGTCCCCAGGGCCGTACGCACCCTCGCCGCC
